Addgene plasmid #205531: pFH2.16_MiniGagZip-MCP_Zip-P2A-eGFP
Purpose: Express HIV MiniGagZip-MCP_Zip-P2A-eGFP
Depositing lab: Michael Elowitz. Publication: Engineering RNA export for measurement and manipulation of living cells. Horns F, Martinez JA, Fan C, Haque M, Linton JM, Tobin V, Santat L, Maggiolo AO, Bjorkman PJ, Lois C, Elowitz MB. Cell. 2023 Jul 10:S0092-8674(23)00689-X. doi: 10.1016/j.cell.2023.06.013. PubMed 37437570.
Backbone
  Vector backbone: pcDNA3.1
  Vector type: Mammalian Expression
  Selectable markers: eGFP
Growth in bacteria
  Bacterial resistance: Ampicillin, 100 μg/mL
  Growth temperature: 37°C
  Growth strain: NEB Stable
  Copy number: High Copy
Gene/Insert
  Gene/Insert name: MiniGagZip-MCP_Zip
  Species: Synthetic
  Mutation: WT
  Promoter: CMV
  Cloning method: Restriction Enzyme; 5′ cloning site unknown (unknown if destroyed); 3′ cloning site unknown (unknown if destroyed)
Terms and licenses: Academic/Nonprofit Terms; Industry Terms: Not Available to Industry
How to cite: pFH2.16_MiniGagZip-MCP_Zip-P2A-eGFP was a gift from Michael Elowitz (Addgene plasmid # 205531 ; http://n2t.net/addgene:205531 ; RRID:Addgene_205531)
