[The description below was written by a language model from this plasmid's Addgene catalogue record and pLannotate feature annotations shown in this document.]
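Description:
pFH2.16_MiniGagZip-MCP_Zip-P2A-eGFP is a 7.1 kb mammalian expression plasmid built on the pcDNA3.1 backbone. It is propagated in E. coli at high copy from a ColE1/pUC-type origin under ampicillin selection (AmpR with its own bla promoter), and it also carries an f1 phage origin. The backbone retains an SV40 early promoter driving a neomycin/kanamycin phosphotransferase gene with an SV40 polyadenylation signal, which could in principle support G418 selection in mammalian cells. The catalogue entry, however, lists only eGFP as the selectable marker.

The payload is a synthetic open reading frame transcribed from the CMV immediate-early enhancer/promoter and terminated by the bGH poly(A) signal; a T7 promoter lies upstream of the coding region. The annotated segments show a chimeric protein made from an N-terminal fragment of HIV-1 Gag, a GCN4-derived leucine zipper segment, the bacteriophage MS2 coat protein (MCP), and a further HIV-1 Gag fragment. One Gag annotation refers to the p6 budding function, though the exact domain boundaries are not stated. This matches the "MiniGagZip" naming, in which a zipper stands in for part of Gag as a multimerisation module while MCP provides binding to MS2 RNA hairpins. The name indicates a P2A self-cleaving peptide, not separately annotated, that links this fusion to eGFP (detected as a GFP S65T-type sequence), so transfected cells are marked by fluorescence from the same transcript. Short matches to an HIV-1 LTR and the SL4 packaging stem-loop near the start of the insert are probably incidental to the Gag-derived sequence.

The stated purpose is simply expression of this fusion. The associated work concerns engineered RNA export from living cells, consistent with a budding Gag-based particle that carries MS2-tagged RNAs out of the cell.
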