Features (pLannotate 1.2.2; 25 found; start..end, strand, type, name):
     28..80      -  misc_feature   bom (fragment): basis of mobility region from pBR322
    235..614     +  enhancer       CMV enhancer: human cytomegalovirus immediate early enhancer
    615..818     +  promoter       CMV promoter: human cytomegalovirus (CMV) immediate early promoter
    814..847     +  LTR            5' LTR (truncated) (fragment): truncated 5' long terminal repeat (LTR) from HIV-1
    863..881     +  promoter       T7 promoter: promoter for bacteriophage T7 RNA polymerase
    929..948     +  ncRNA          HIV-1 SL4: Accession: RF01382 - HIV-1 stem-loop 4 packaging signal
    950..1258    +  CDS            gag (fragment): GAG_HV1W2 - Experimental evidence at protein level: Swiss-Prot protein existence level 1. p6-gag: Plays a role in budding of the assembled particle by interacting with the host class E VPS proteins TSG101 and PDCD6IP/AIP1. From Human immunodeficiency virus type 1 group M subtype B (isolate WMJ22) (HIV-1).
   1250..1351    +  CDS            GCN4 (fragment): GCN4_YEAST - Also known as AAS101 From Saccharomyces cerevisiae (strain ATCC 204508 / S288c) (Baker's yeast).
   1352..1738    +  CDS            CAPSD_BPMS2: Experimental evidence at protein level: Swiss-Prot protein existence level 1. Acts as a translational repressor of viral replicase synthesis late in infection. This latter function is the result of capsid protein interaction with an RNA hairpin which contains the replicase ribosome-binding site. From Escherichia phage MS2 (Bacteriophage MS2).
   1739..1894    +  CDS            HIV-1 gag (fragment): gag protein from human immunodeficiency virus 1; gag
   1952..2665    +  CDS            GFP (S65T): GFP (S65T) is a basic (constitutively fluorescent) green fluorescent protein published in 1995, derived from Aequorea victoria.
   2700..2924    +  polyA_signal   bGH poly(A) signal: bovine growth hormone polyadenylation signal
   2928..2949    +  promoter       SV40 promoter (fragment): SV40 enhancer and early promoter
   2970..3398    +  rep_origin     f1 ori (sequence partly withheld): f1 bacteriophage origin of replication; arrow indicates direction of (+) strand synthesis
   3412..3741    +  promoter       SV40 promoter: SV40 enhancer and early promoter
   3808..4599    +  CDS            neo: KKA2_KLEPN - Also known as kan, nptII. Experimental evidence at protein level: Swiss-Prot protein existence level 1. Resistance to kanamycin, neomycin, paromomycin, ribostamycin, butirosin and gentamicin B. From Klebsiella pneumoniae.
   4623..4781    +  CDS            ble (fragment): BLE_KLEPN - Experimental evidence at protein level: Swiss-Prot protein existence level 1. Binding protein with a strong affinity to the bleomycin family of antibiotics. Binds to CL990; an antimitotic-antibiotic compound. From Klebsiella pneumoniae.
   4776..4897    +  polyA_signal   SV40 poly(A) signal: SV40 polyadenylation signal
   4970..4986    -  protein_bind   lac operator: The lac repressor binds to the lac operator to inhibit transcription in E. coli. This inhibition can be relieved by adding lactose or isopropyl-β-D-thiogalactopyranoside (IPTG). lac repressor encoded by lacI
   4994..5024    -  promoter       lac promoter: promoter for the E. coli lac operon
   5039..5060    -  protein_bind   CAP binding site: CAP binding activates transcription in the presence of cAMP. E. coli catabolite activator protein
   5073..5165    -  CDS            lacI (fragment): lac repressor; lacI; The lac repressor binds to the lac operator to inhibit transcription in E. coli. This inhibition can be relieved by adding lactose or isopropyl-β-D-thiogalactopyranoside (IPTG).
   5348..5936    -  rep_origin     ori: high-copy-number ColE1/pMB1/pBR322/pUC origin of replication
   6107..6967    -  CDS            AmpR: β-lactamase; bla; confers resistance to ampicillin, carbenicillin, and related antibiotics
   6968..7072    -  promoter       AmpR promoter: bla
>Addgene plasmid #205531 | pFH2.16_MiniGagZip-MCP_Zip-P2A-eGFP | addgene full sequence | sequence record 408762 | Addgene NGS Result
GACGGATCGGGAGATCTCCCGATCCCCTATGGTGCACTCTCAGTACAATCTGCTCTGATGCCGCATAGTT
AAGCCAGTATCTGCTCCCTGCTTGTGTGTTGGAGGTCGCTGAGTAGTGCGCGAGCAAAATTTAAGCTACA
ACAAGGCAAGGCTTGACCGACAATTGCATGAAGAATCTGCTTAGGGTTAGGCGTTTTGCGCTGCTTCGCG
ATGTACGGGCCAGATATACGCGTTGACATTGATTATTGACTAGTTATTAATAGTAATCAATTACGGGGTC
ATTAGTTCATAGCCCATATATGGAGTTCCGCGTTACATAACTTACGGTAAATGGCCCGCCTGGCTGACCG
CCCAACGACCCCCGCCCATTGACGTCAATAATGACGTATGTTCCCATAGTAACGCCAATAGGGACTTTCC
ATTGACGTCAATGGGTGGAGTATTTACGGTAAACTGCCCACTTGGCAGTACATCAAGTGTATCATATGCC
AAGTACGCCCCCTATTGACGTCAATGACGGTAAATGGCCCGCCTGGCATTATGCCCAGTACATGACCTTA
TGGGACTTTCCTACTTGGCAGTACATCTACGTATTAGTCATCGCTATTACCATGGTGATGCGGTTTTGGC
AGTACATCAATGGGCGTGGATAGCGGTTTGACTCACGGGGATTTCCAAGTCTCCACCCCATTGACGTCAA
TGGGAGTTTGTTTTGGCACCAAAATCAACGGGACTTTCCAAAATGTCGTAACAACTCCGCCCCATTGACG
CAAATGGGCGGTAGGCGTGTACGGTGGGAGGTCTATATAAGCAGAGCTCTCTGGCTAACTAGAGAACCCA
CTGCTTACTGGCTTATCGAAATTAATACGACTCACTATAGGGAGACCCAAGCTGGCTAGCGTTTAAACTT
AAGCTTGGTACCGCCACCATGGGTGCGAGAGCGTCAGTAAGCCCTACCAGCATTCTGGACATAAGACAAG
GACCAAAAGAACCCTTTAGAGACTATGTAGACCGGTTCTATAAAACTCTAAGAGCTGAGCAAGCTTCACA
GGAGGTAAAAAATTGGATGACAGAAACCTTGTTGGTCCAAAATGCGAACCCAGATTGTAAGACCATCCTG
AAGGCTCTCGGCCCAGCGGCTACACTAGAAGAAATGATGACAGCATGTCAGGGAGTAGGAGGACCCGGCC
ATAAGGCAAGAGTTTTGGCTGAAGCAATGAGCCAAGTAACAAATTCAGCTACCATAATGCTCCAAAGAAT
GAAACAGCTTGAGGATAAGGTCGAGGAACTCCTCTCCAAAAACTACCATCTGGAGAACGAAGTGGCTCGG
CTCAAGAAACTTGTGGGTGAAGCTTCAAACTTTACTCAGTTCGTGCTCGTGGACAATGGTGGGACAGGGG
ATGTGACAGTGGCTCCTTCTAATTTCGCTAATGGGGTGGCAGAGTGGATCAGCTCCAACTCACGGAGCCA
GGCCTACAAGGTGACATGCAGCGTCAGGCAGTCTAGTGCCCAGAAGAGAAAGTATACCATCAAGGTGGAG
GTCCCCAAAGTGGCTACCCAGACAGTGGGCGGAGTCGAACTGCCTGTCGCCGCTTGGAGGTCCTACCTGA
ACATGGAGCTCACTATCCCAATTTTCGCTACCAATTCTGACTGTGAACTCATCGTGAAGGCAATGCAGGG
GCTCCTCAAAGACGGTAATCCTATCCCTTCCGCCATCGCCGCTAACTCAGGTATCTACCTTCAGAGCAGA
CCAGAGCCAACAGCCCCACCAGAAGAGAGCTTCAGGTCTGGGGTAGAGACAACAACTCCCCCTCAGAAGC
AGGAGCCGATAGACAAGGAACTGTATCCTTTAACTTCCCTCAGATCACTCTTTGGCAACGACCCCTCGTC
ACAAGCTACTAACTTCAGCCTGCTGAAGCAGGCTGGAGACGTGGAGGAGAACCCTGGACCTATGAGCAAG
GGCGAGGAGCTGTTCACCGGGGTGGTGCCCATCCTGGTCGAGCTGGACGGCGACGTAAACGGCCACAAGT
TCAGCGTGTCCGGCGAGGGCGAGGGCGATGCCACCTACGGCAAGCTGACCCTGAAGTTCATCTGCACCAC
CGGCAAGCTGCCCGTGCCCTGGCCCACCCTCGTGACCACCCTGACCTACGGCGTGCAGTGCTTCAGCCGC
TACCCCGACCACATGAAGCAGCACGACTTCTTCAAGTCCGCCATGCCCGAAGGCTACGTCCAGGAGCGCA
CCATCTTCTTCAAGGACGACGGCAACTACAAGACCCGCGCCGAGGTGAAGTTCGAGGGCGACACCCTGGT
GAACCGCATCGAGCTGAAGGGCATCGACTTCAAGGAGGACGGCAACATCCTGGGGCACAAGCTGGAGTAC
AACTACAACAGCCACAACGTCTATATCATGGCCGACAAGCAGAAGAACGGCATCAAGGTGAACTTCAAGA
TCCGCCACAACATCGAGGACGGCAGCGTGCAGCTCGCCGACCACTACCAGCAGAACACCCCCATCGGCGA
CGGCCCCGTGCTGCTGCCCGACAACCACTACCTGAGCACCCAGTCCGCCCTGAGCAAAGACCCCAACGAG
AAGCGCGATCACATGGTCCTGCTGGAGTTCGTGACCGCCGCCGGGATCACTCACGGCATGGACGAGCTGT
ACAAGTAAGGGCCCGTTTAAACCCGCTGATCAGCCTCGACTGTGCCTTCTAGTTGCCAGCCATCTGTTGT
TTGCCCCTCCCCCGTGCCTTCCTTGACCCTGGAAGGTGCCACTCCCACTGTCCTTTCCTAATAAAATGAG
GAAATTGCATCGCATTGTCTGAGTAGGTGTCATTCTATTCTGGGGGGTGGGGTGGGGCAGGACAGCAAGG
GGGAGGATTGGGAAGACAATAGCAGGCATGCTGGGGATGCGGTGGGCTCTATGGCTTCTGAGGCGGAAAG
AACCAGCTGGGGCTCTAGGGGGTATCCCC
[124 nt withheld, positions 2970-3093]
C
[91 nt withheld, positions 3095-3185]
A
[49 nt withheld, positions 3187-3235]
CCTTTGACGTTGGAGTCCACGTTCTTT
[37 nt withheld, positions 3263-3299]
ACCCTATCTCGGTCTATTCTTTTGATTTATAAGGGATTTTGCCGATTTCGGCCTATTGGTTAAAAAATGA
GCTGATTTAACAAAAATTTAACGCGAATTAATTCTGTGGAATGTGTGTCAGTTAGGGTGTGGAAAGTCCC
CAGGCTCCCCAGCAGGCAGAAGTATGCAAAGCATGCATCTCAATTAGTCAGCAACCAGGTGTGGAAAGTC
CCCAGGCTCCCCAGCAGGCAGAAGTATGCAAAGCATGCATCTCAATTAGTCAGCAACCATAGTCCCGCCC
CTAACTCCGCCCATCCCGCCCCTAACTCCGCCCAGTTCCGCCCATTCTCCGCCCCATGGCTGACTAATTT
TTTTTATTTATGCAGAGGCCGAGGCCGCCTCTGCCTCTGAGCTATTCCAGAAGTAGTGAGGAGGCTTTTT
TGGAGGCCTAGGCTTTTGCAAAAAGCTCCCGGGAGCTTGTATATCCATTTTCGGATCTGATCAAGAGACA
GGATGAGGATCGTTTCGCATGATTGAACAAGATGGATTGCACGCAGGTTCTCCGGCCGCTTGGGTGGAGA
GGCTATTCGGCTATGACTGGGCACAACAGACAATCGGCTGCTCTGATGCCGCCGTGTTCCGGCTGTCAGC
GCAGGGGCGCCCGGTTCTTTTTGTCAAGACCGACCTGTCCGGTGCCCTGAATGAACTGCAGGACGAGGCA
GCGCGGCTATCGTGGCTGGCCACGACGGGCGTTCCTTGCGCAGCTGTGCTCGACGTTGTCACTGAAGCGG
GAAGGGACTGGCTGCTATTGGGCGAAGTGCCGGGGCAGGATCTCCTGTCATCTCACCTTGCTCCTGCCGA
GAAAGTATCCATCATGGCTGATGCAATGCGGCGGCTGCATACGCTTGATCCGGCTACCTGCCCATTCGAC
CACCAAGCGAAACATCGCATCGAGCGAGCACGTACTCGGATGGAAGCCGGTCTTGTCGATCAGGATGATC
TGGACGAAGAGCATCAGGGGCTCGCGCCAGCCGAACTGTTCGCCAGGCTCAAGGCGCGCATGCCCGACGG
CGAGGATCTCGTCGTGACCCATGGCGATGCCTGCTTGCCGAATATCATGGTGGAAAATGGCCGCTTTTCT
GGATTCATCGACTGTGGCCGGCTGGGTGTGGCGGACCGCTATCAGGACATAGCGTTGGCTACCCGTGATA
TTGCTGAAGAGCTTGGCGGCGAATGGGCTGACCGCTTCCTCGTGCTTTACGGTATCGCCGCTCCCGATTC
GCAGCGCATCGCCTTCTATCGCCTTCTTGACGAGTTCTTCTGAGCGGGACTCTGGGGTTCGAAATGACCG
ACCAAGCGACGCCCAACCTGCCATCACGAGATTTCGATTCCACCGCCGCCTTCTATGAAAGGTTGGGCTT
CGGAATCGTTTTCCGGGACGCCGGCTGGATGATCCTCCAGCGCGGGGATCTCATGCTGGAGTTCTTCGCC
CACCCCAACTTGTTTATTGCAGCTTATAATGGTTACAAATAAAGCAATAGCATCACAAATTTCACAAATA
AAGCATTTTTTTCACTGCATTCTAGTTGTGGTTTGTCCAAACTCATCAATGTATCTTATCATGTCTGTAT
ACCGTCGACCTCTAGCTAGAGCTTGGCGTAATCATGGTCATAGCTGTTTCCTGTGTGAAATTGTTATCCG
CTCACAATTCCACACAACATACGAGCCGGAAGCATAAAGTGTAAAGCCTGGGGTGCCTAATGAGTGAGCT
AACTCACATTAATTGCGTTGCGCTCACTGCCCGCTTTCCAGTCGGGAAACCTGTCGTGCCAGCTGCATTA
ATGAATCGGCCAACGCGCGGGGAGAGGCGGTTTGCGTATTGGGCGCTCTTCCGCTTCCTCGCTCACTGAC
TCGCTGCGCTCGGTCGTTCGGCTGCGGCGAGCGGTATCAGCTCACTCAAAGGCGGTAATACGGTTATCCA
CAGAATCAGGGGATAACGCAGGAAAGAACATGTGAGCAAAAGGCCAGCAAAAGGCCAGGAACCGTAAAAA
GGCCGCGTTGCTGGCGTTTTTCCATAGGCTCCGCCCCCCTGACGAGCATCACAAAAATCGACGCTCAAGT
CAGAGGTGGCGAAACCCGACAGGACTATAAAGATACCAGGCGTTTCCCCCTGGAAGCTCCCTCGTGCGCT
CTCCTGTTCCGACCCTGCCGCTTACCGGATACCTGTCCGCCTTTCTCCCTTCGGGAAGCGTGGCGCTTTC
TCATAGCTCACGCTGTAGGTATCTCAGTTCGGTGTAGGTCGTTCGCTCCAAGCTGGGCTGTGTGCACGAA
CCCCCCGTTCAGCCCGACCGCTGCGCCTTATCCGGTAACTATCGTCTTGAGTCCAACCCGGTAAGACACG
ACTTATCGCCACTGGCAGCAGCCACTGGTAACAGGATTAGCAGAGCGAGGTATGTAGGCGGTGCTACAGA
GTTCTTGAAGTGGTGGCCTAACTACGGCTACACTAGAAGAACAGTATTTGGTATCTGCGCTCTGCTGAAG
CCAGTTACCTTCGGAAAAAGAGTTGGTAGCTCTTGATCCGGCAAACAAACCACCGCTGGTAGCGGTGGTT
TTTTTGTTTGCAAGCAGCAGATTACGCGCAGAAAAAAAGGATCTCAAGAAGATCCTTTGATCTTTTCTAC
GGGGTCTGACGCTCAGTGGAACGAAAACTCACGTTAAGGGATTTTGGTCATGAGATTATCAAAAAGGATC
TTCACCTAGATCCTTTTAAATTAAAAATGAAGTTTTAAATCAATCTAAAGTATATATGAGTAAACTTGGT
CTGACAGTTACCAATGCTTAATCAGTGAGGCACCTATCTCAGCGATCTGTCTATTTCGTTCATCCATAGT
TGCCTGACTCCCCGTCGTGTAGATAACTACGATACGGGAGGGCTTACCATCTGGCCCCAGTGCTGCAATG
ATACCGCGAGACCCACGCTCACCGGCTCCAGATTTATCAGCAATAAACCAGCCAGCCGGAAGGGCCGAGC
GCAGAAGTGGTCCTGCAACTTTATCCGCCTCCATCCAGTCTATTAATTGTTGCCGGGAAGCTAGAGTAAG
TAGTTCGCCAGTTAATAGTTTGCGCAACGTTGTTGCCATTGCTACAGGCATCGTGGTGTCACGCTCGTCG
TTTGGTATGGCTTCATTCAGCTCCGGTTCCCAACGATCAAGGCGAGTTACATGATCCCCCATGTTGTGCA
AAAAAGCGGTTAGCTCCTTCGGTCCTCCGATCGTTGTCAGAAGTAAGTTGGCCGCAGTGTTATCACTCAT
GGTTATGGCAGCACTGCATAATTCTCTTACTGTCATGCCATCCGTAAGATGCTTTTCTGTGACTGGTGAG
TACTCAACCAAGTCATTCTGAGAATAGTGTATGCGGCGACCGAGTTGCTCTTGCCCGGCGTCAATACGGG
ATAATACCGCGCCACATAGCAGAACTTTAAAAGTGCTCATCATTGGAAAACGTTCTTCGGGGCGAAAACT
CTCAAGGATCTTACCGCTGTTGAGATCCAGTTCGATGTAACCCACTCGTGCACCCAACTGATCTTCAGCA
TCTTTTACTTTCACCAGCGTTTCTGGGTGAGCAAAAACAGGAAGGCAAAATGCCGCAAAAAAGGGAATAA
GGGCGACACGGAAATGTTGAATACTCATACTCTTCCTTTTTCAATATTATTGAAGCATTTATCAGGGTTA
TTGTCTCATGAGCGGATACATATTTGAATGTATTTAGAAAAATAAACAAATAGGGGTTCCGCGCACATTT
CCCCGAAAAGTGCCACCTGACGTC
